>Addgene plasmid #76853 | TTN gRNA (BRDN0001146399) | addgene full sequence | sequence record 186634 | Addgene Assembled Sequence
CCCGGGTGCAAAGATGGATAAAGTTTTAAACAGAGAGGAATCTTTGCAGCTAATGGACCTTCTAGGTCTT
GAAAGGAGTGGGAATTGGCTCCGGTGCCCGTCAGTGGGCAGAGCGCACATCGCCCACAGTCCCCGAGAAG
TTGGGGGGAGGGGTCGGCAATTGATCCGGTGCCTAGAGAAGGTGGCGCGGGGTAAACTGGGAAAGTGATG
TCGTGTACTGGCTCCGCCTTTTTCCCGAGGGTGGGGGAGAACCGTATATAAGTGCAGTAGTCGCCGTGAA
CGTTCTTTTTCGCAACGGGTTTGCCGCCAGAACACAGGTAAGTGCCGTGTGTGGTTCCCGCGGGCCTGGC
CTCTTTACGGGTTATGGCCCTTGCGTGCCTTGAATTACTTCCACCTGGCTGCAGTACGTGATTCTTGATC
CCGAGCTTCGGGTTGGAAGTGGGTGGGAGAGTTCGAGGCCTTGCGCTTAAGGAGCCCCTTCGCCTCGTGC
TTGAGTTGAGGCCTGGCCTGGGCGCTGGGGCCGCCGCGTGCGAATCTGGTGGCACCTTCGCGCCTGTCTC
GCTGCTTTCGATAAGTCTCTAGCCATTTAAAATTTTTGATGACCTGCTGCGACGCTTTTTTTCTGGCAAG
ATAGTCTTGTAAATGCGGGCCAAGATCTGCACACTGGTATTTCGGTTTTTGGGGCCGCGGGCGGCGACGG
GGCCCGTGCGTCCCAGCGCACATGTTCGGCGAGGCGGGGCCTGCGAGCGCGGCCACCGAGAATCGGACGG
GGGTAGTCTCAAGCTGGCCGGCCTGCTCTGGTGCCTGGCCTCGCGCCGCCGTGTATCGCCCCGCCCTGGG
CGGCAAGGCTGGCCCGGTCGGCACCAGTTGCGTGAGCGGAAAGATGGCCGCTTCCCGGCCCTGCTGCAGG
GAGCTCAAAATGGAGGACGCGGCGCTCGGGAGAGCGGGCGGGTGAGTCACCCACACAAAGGAAAAGGGCC
TTTCCGTCCTCAGCCGTCGCTTCATGTGACTCCACGGAGTACCGGGCGCCGTCCAGGCACCTCGATTAGT
TCTCGAGCTTTTGGAGTACGTCGTCTTTAGGTTGGGGGGAGGGGTTTTATGCGATGGAGTTTCCCCACAC
TGAGTGGGTGGAGACTGAAGTTAGGCCAGCTTGGCACTTGATGTAATTCTCCTTGGAATTTGCCCTTTTT
GAGTTTGGATCTTGGTTCATTCTCAAGCCTCAGACAGTGGTTCAAAGTTTTTTTCTTCCATTTCAGGTGT
CGTGACGTACGGCCACCATGACCGAGTACAAGCCCACGGTGCGCCTCGCCACCCGCGACGACGTCCCCAG
GGCCGTACGCACCCTCGCCGCCGCGTTCGCCGACTACCCCGCCACGCGCCACACCGTCGATCCGGACCGC
CACATCGAGCGGGTCACCGAGCTGCAAGAACTCTTCCTCACGCGCGTCGGGCTCGACATCGGCAAGGTGT
GGGTCGCGGACGACGGCGCCGCCGTGGCGGTCTGGACCACGCCGGAGAGCGTCGAAGCGGGGGCGGTGTT
CGCCGAGATCGGCCCGCGCATGGCCGAGTTGAGCGGTTCCCGGCTGGCCGCGCAGCAACAGATGGAAGGC
CTCCTGGCGCCGCACCGGCCCAAGGAGCCCGCGTGGTTCCTGGCCACCGTCGGAGTCTCGCCCGACCACC
AGGGCAAGGGTCTGGGCAGCGCCGTCGTGCTCCCCGGAGTGGAGGCGGCCGAGCGCGCCGGGGTGCCCGC
CTTCCTGGAGACCTCCGCGCCCCGCAACCTCCCCTTCTACGAGCGGCTCGGCTTCACCGTCACCGCCGAC
GTCGAGGTGCCCGAAGGACCGCGCACCTGGTGCATGACCCGCAAGCCCGGTGCCTGAACGCGTTAAGTCG
ACAATCAACCTCTGGATTACAAAATTTGTGAAAGATTGACTGGTATTCTTAACTATGTTGCTCCTTTTAC
GCTATGTGGATACGCTGCTTTAATGCCTTTGTATCATGCTATTGCTTCCCGTATGGCTTTCATTTTCTCC
TCCTTGTATAAATCCTGGTTGCTGTCTCTTTATGAGGAGTTGTGGCCCGTTGTCAGGCAACGTGGCGTGG
TGTGCACTGTGTTTGCTGACGCAACCCCCACTGGTTGGGGCATTGCCACCACCTGTCAGCTCCTTTCCGG
GACTTTCGCTTTCCCCCTCCCTATTGCCACGGCGGAACTCATCGCCGCCTGCCTTGCCCGCTGCTGGACA
GGGGCTCGGCTGTTGGGCACTGACAATTCCGTGGTGTTGTCGGGGAAATCATCGTCCTTTCCTTGGCTGC
TCGCCTGTGTTGCCACCTGGATTCTGCGCGGGACGTCCTTCTGCTACGTCCCTTCGGCCCTCAATCCAGC
GGACCTTCCTTCCCGCGGCCTGCTGCCGGCTCTGCGGCCTCTTCCGCGTCTTCGCCTTCGCCCTCAGACG
AGTCGGATCTCCCTTTGGGCCGCCTCCCCGCGTCGACTTTAAGACCAATGACTTACAAGGCAGCTGTAGA
TCTTAGCCACTTTTTAAAAGAAAAGGGGGGACTGGAAGGGCTAATTCACTCCCAACGAAGACAAGATCTG
CTTTTTGCTTGTACTGGGTCTCTCTGGTTAGACCAGATCTGAGCCTGGGAGCTCTCTGGCTAACTAGGGA
ACCCACTGCTTAAGCCTCAATAAAGCTTGCCTTGAGTGCTTCAAGTAGTGTGTGCCCGTCTGTTGTGTGA
CTCTGGTAACTAGAGATCCCTCAGACCCTTTTAGTCAGTGTGGAAAATCTCTAGCAGTACGTATAGTAGT
TCATGTCATCTTATTATTCAGTATTTATAACTTGCAAAGAAATGAATATCAGAGAGTGAGAGGAACTTGT
TTATTGCAGCTTATAATGGTTACAAATAAAGCAATAGCATCACAAATTTCACAAATAAAGCATTTTTTTC
ACTGCATTCTAGTTGTGGTTTGTCCAAACTCATCAATGTATCTTATCATGTCTGGCTCTAGCTATCCCGC
CCCTAACTCCGCCCATCCCGCCCCTAACTCCGCCCAGTTCCGCCCATTCTCCGCCCCATGGCTGACTAAT
TTTTTTTATTTATGCAGAGGCCGAGGCCGCCTCGGCCTCTGAGCTATTCCAGAAGTAGTGAGGAGGCTTT
TTTGGAGGCCTAGGGACGTACCCAATTCGCCCTATAGTGAGTCGTATTACGCGCGCTCACTGGCCGTCGT
TTTACAACGTCGTGACTGGGAAAACCCTGGCGTTACCCAACTTAATCGCCTTGCAGCACATCCCCCTTTC
GCCAGCTGGCGTAATAGCGAAGAGGCCCGCACCGATCGCCCTTCCCAACAGTTGCGCAGCCTGAATGGCG
AATGGG
[124 nt withheld, positions 3367-3490]
C
[91 nt withheld, positions 3492-3582]
A
[49 nt withheld, positions 3584-3632]
CCTTTGACGTTGGAGTCCACGTTCTTT
[37 nt withheld, positions 3660-3696]
ACCCTATCTCGGTCTATTCTTTTGATTTATAAGGGATTTTGCCGATTTCGGCCTATTGGTTAAAAAATGA
GCTGATTTAACAAAAATTTAACGCGAATTTTAACAAAATATTAACGCTTACAATTTAGGTGGCACTTTTC
GGGGAAATGTGCGCGGAACCCCTATTTGTTTATTTTTCTAAATACATTCAAATATGTATCCGCTCATGAG
ACAATAACCCTGATAAATGCTTCAATAATATTGAAAAAGGAAGAGTATGAGTATTCAACATTTCCGTGTC
GCCCTTATTCCCTTTTTTGCGGCATTTTGCCTTCCTGTTTTTGCTCACCCAGAAACGCTGGTGAAAGTAA
AAGATGCTGAAGATCAGTTGGGTGCACGAGTGGGTTACATCGAACTGGATCTCAACAGCGGTAAGATCCT
TGAGAGTTTTCGCCCCGAAGAACGTTTTCCAATGATGAGCACTTTTAAAGTTCTGCTATGTGGCGCGGTA
TTATCCCGTATTGACGCCGGGCAAGAGCAACTCGGTCGCCGCATACACTATTCTCAGAATGACTTGGTTG
AGTACTCACCAGTCACAGAAAAGCATCTTACGGATGGCATGACAGTAAGAGAATTATGCAGTGCTGCCAT
AACCATGAGTGATAACACTGCGGCCAACTTACTTCTGACAACGATCGGAGGACCGAAGGAGCTAACCGCT
TTTTTGCACAACATGGGGGATCATGTAACTCGCCTTGATCGTTGGGAACCGGAGCTGAATGAAGCCATAC
CAAACGACGAGCGTGACACCACGATGCCTGTAGCAATGGCAACAACGTTGCGCAAACTATTAACTGGCGA
ACTACTTACTCTAGCTTCCCGGCAACAATTAATAGACTGGATGGAGGCGGATAAAGTTGCAGGACCACTT
CTGCGCTCGGCCCTTCCGGCTGGCTGGTTTATTGCTGATAAATCTGGAGCCGGTGAGCGTGGGTCTCGCG
GTATCATTGCAGCACTGGGGCCAGATGGTAAGCCCTCCCGTATCGTAGTTATCTACACGACGGGGAGTCA
GGCAACTATGGATGAACGAAATAGACAGATCGCTGAGATAGGTGCCTCACTGATTAAGCATTGGTAACTG
TCAGACCAAGTTTACTCATATATACTTTAGATTGATTTAAAACTTCATTTTTAATTTAAAAGGATCTAGG
TGAAGATCCTTTTTGATAATCTCATGACCAAAATCCCTTAACGTGAGTTTTCGTTCCACTGAGCGTCAGA
CCCCGTAGAAAAGATCAAAGGATCTTCTTGAGATCCTTTTTTTCTGCGCGTAATCTGCTGCTTGCAAACA
AAAAAACCACCGCTACCAGCGGTGGTTTGTTTGCCGGATCAAGAGCTACCAACTCTTTTTCCGAAGGTAA
CTGGCTTCAGCAGAGCGCAGATACCAAATACTGTTCTTCTAGTGTAGCCGTAGTTAGGCCACCACTTCAA
GAACTCTGTAGCACCGCCTACATACCTCGCTCTGCTAATCCTGTTACCAGTGGCTGCTGCCAGTGGCGAT
AAGTCGTGTCTTACCGGGTTGGACTCAAGACGATAGTTACCGGATAAGGCGCAGCGGTCGGGCTGAACGG
GGGGTTCGTGCACACAGCCCAGCTTGGAGCGAACGACCTACACCGAACTGAGATACCTACAGCGTGAGCT
ATGAGAAAGCGCCACGCTTCCCGAAGGGAGAAAGGCGGACAGGTATCCGGTAAGCGGCAGGGTCGGAACA
GGAGAGCGCACGAGGGAGCTTCCAGGGGGAAACGCCTGGTATCTTTATAGTCCTGTCGGGTTTCGCCACC
TCTGACTTGAGCGTCGATTTTTGTGATGCTCGTCAGGGGGGCGGAGCCTATGGAAAAACGCCAGCAACGC
GGCCTTTTTACGGTTCCTGGCCTTTTGCTGGCCTTTTGCTCACATGTTCTTTCCTGCGTTATCCCCTGAT
TCTGTGGATAACCGTATTACCGCCTTTGAGTGAGCTGATACCGCTCGCCGCAGCCGAACGACCGAGCGCA
GCGAGTCAGTGAGCGAGGAAGCGGAAGAGCGCCCAATACGCAAACCGCCTCTCCCCGCGCGTTGGCCGAT
TCATTAATGCAGCTGGCACGACAGGTTTCCCGACTGGAAAGCGGGCAGTGAGCGCAACGCAATTAATGTG
AGTTAGCTCACTCATTAGGCACCCCAGGCTTTACACTTTATGCTTCCGGCTCGTATGTTGTGTGGAATTG
TGAGCGGATAACAATTTCACACAGGAAACAGCTATGACCATGATTACGCCAAGCGCGCAATTAACCCTCA
CTAAAGGGAACAAAAGCTGGAGCTGCAAGCTTAATGTAGTCTTATGCAATACTCTTGTAGTCTTGCAACA
TGGTAACGATGAGTTAGCAACATGCCTTACAAGGAGAGAAAAAGCACCGTGCATGCCGATTGGTGGAAGT
AAGGTGGTACGATCGTGCCTTATTAGGAAGGCAACAGACGGGTCTGACATGGATTGGACGAACCACTGAA
TTGCCGCATTGCAGAGATATTGTATTTAAGTGCCTAGCTCGATACATAAACGGGTCTCTCTGGTTAGACC
AGATCTGAGCCTGGGAGCTCTCTGGCTAACTAGGGAACCCACTGCTTAAGCCTCAATAAAGCTTGCCTTG
AGTGCTTCAAGTAGTGTGTGCCCGTCTGTTGTGTGACTCTGGTAACTAGAGATCCCTCAGACCCTTTTAG
TCAGTGTGGAAAATCTCTAGCAGTGGCGCCCGAACAGGGACTTGAAAGCGAAAGGGAAACCAGAGGAGCT
CTCTCGACGCAGGACTCGGCTTGCTGAAGCGCGCACGGCAAGAGGCGAGGGGCGGCGACTGGTGAGTACG
CCAAAAATTTTGACTAGCGGAGGCTAGAAGGAGAGAGATGGGTGCGAGAGCGTCAGTATTAAGCGGGGGA
GAATTAGATCGCGATGGGAAAAAATTCGGTTAAGGCCAGGGGGAAAGAAAAAATATAAATTAAAACATAT
AGTATGGGCAAGCAGGGAGCTAGAACGATTCGCAGTTAATCCTGGCCTGTTAGAAACATCAGAAGGCTGT
AGACAAATACTGGGACAGCTACAACCATCCCTTCAGACAGGATCAGAAGAACTTAGATCATTATATAATA
CAGTAGCAACCCTCTATTGTGTGCATCAAAGGATAGAGATAAAAGACACCAAGGAAGCTTTAGACAAGAT
AGAGGAAGAGCAAAACAAAAGTAAGACCACCGCACAGCAAGCGGCCGCTGATCTTCAGACCTGGAGGAGG
AGATATGAGGGACAATTGGAGAAGTGAATTATATAAATATAAAGTAGTAAAAATTGAACCATTAGGAGTA
GCACCCACCAAGGCAAAGAGAAGAGTGGTGCAGAGAGAAAAAAGAGCAGTGGGAATAGGAGCTTTGTTCC
TTGGGTTCTTGGGAGCAGCAGGAAGCACTATGGGCGCAGCGTCAATGACGCTGACGGTACAGGCCAGACA
ATTATTGTCTGGTATAGTGCAGCAGCAGAACAATTTGCTGAGGGCTATTGAGGCGCAACAGCATCTGTTG
CAACTCACAGTCTGGGGCATCAAGCAGCTCCAGGCAAGAATCCTGGCTGTGGAAAGATACCTAAAGGATC
AACAGCTCCTGGGGATTTGGGGTTGCTCTGGAAAACTCATTTGCACCACTGCTGTGCCTTGGAATGCTAG
TTGGAGTAATAAATCTCTGGAACAGATTTGGAATCACACGACCTGGATGGAGTGGGACAGAGAAATTAAC
AATTACACAAGCTTAATACACTCCTTAATTGAAGAATCGCAAAACCAGCAAGAAAAGAATGAACAAGAAT
TATTGGAATTAGATAAATGGGCAAGTTTGTGGAATTGGTTTAACATAACAAATTGGCTGTGGTATATAAA
ATTATTCATAATGATAGTAGGAGGCTTGGTAGGTTTAAGAATAGTTTTTGCTGTACTTTCTATAGTGAAT
AGAGTTAGGCAGGGATATTCACCATTATCGTTTCAGACCCACCTCCCAACCCCGAGGGGACCCAGAGAGG
GCCTATTTCCCATGATTCCTTCATATTTGCATATACGATACAAGGCTGTTAGAGAGATAATTAGAATTAA
TTTGACTGTAAACACAAAGATATTAGTACAAAATACGTGACGTAGAAAGTAATAATTTCTTGGGTAGTTT
GCAGTTTTAAAATTATGTTTTAAAATGGACTATCATATGCTTACCGTAACTTGAAAGTATTTCGATTTCT
TGGCTTTATATATCTTGTGGAAAGGACGAAACACCGAGAACCTGCAACAATCACCGGTTTTAGAGCTAGA
AATAGCAAGTTAAAATAAGGCTAGTCCGTTATCAACTTGAAAAAGTGGCACCGAGTCGGTGCTTTTTTAA
GCTTGGCGTAACTAGATCTTGAGACAAATGGCAGTATTCATCCACAATTTTAAAAGAAAAGGGGGGATTG
GGGGGTACAGTGCAGGGGAAAGAATAGTAGACATAATAGCAACAGACATACAAACTAAAGAATTACAAAA
ACAAATTACAAAAATTCAAAATTTTCGGGTTTATTACAGGGACAGCAGAGATCCACTTTGGCGCCGGCTC
GAGGGGG
Features (pLannotate 1.2.2; 29 found; start..end, strand, type, name):
     14..80      +  CDS            small t antigen (fragment): SV40 (simian virus 40) small t antigen
    106..317     +  promoter       EF-1α core promoter: core promoter for human elongation factor EF-1α
    318..1256    +  intron         EF-1α intron A: intron upstream of the start codon of human EF-1α
   1278..1877    +  CDS            PuroR (fragment): puromycin N-acetyltransferase; pac from Streptomyces; confers resistance to puromycin
   1893..2481    +  misc_feature   WPRE: woodchuck hepatitis virus posttranscriptional regulatory element
   2532..2551    +  misc_feature   cPPT/CTS (fragment): central polypurine tract and central termination sequence of HIV-1
   2553..2786    +  LTR            3' LTR (ΔU3): self-inactivating 3' long terminal repeat (LTR) from HIV-1
   2864..2985    +  polyA_signal   SV40 poly(A) signal: SV40 polyadenylation signal
   3025..3160    +  rep_origin     SV40 ori: SV40 origin of replication
   3181..3199    -  promoter       T7 promoter: promoter for bacteriophage T7 RNA polymerase
   3207..3362    +  CDS            lacZα (fragment): LacZα fragment of β-galactosidase; lacZ fragment
   3367..3795    +  rep_origin     f1 ori (sequence partly withheld): f1 bacteriophage origin of replication; arrow indicates direction of (+) strand synthesis
   3848..3952    +  promoter       AmpR promoter: bla
   3953..4813    +  CDS            AmpR: β-lactamase; bla; confers resistance to ampicillin, carbenicillin, and related antibiotics
   4984..5572    +  rep_origin     ori: high-copy-number ColE1/pMB1/pBR322/pUC origin of replication
   5755..5847    +  CDS            lacI (fragment): lac repressor; lacI; The lac repressor binds to the lac operator to inhibit transcription in E. coli. This inhibition can be relieved by adding lactose or isopropyl-β-D-thiogalactopyranoside (IPTG).
   5860..5881    +  protein_bind   CAP binding site: CAP binding activates transcription in the presence of cAMP. E. coli catabolite activator protein
   5896..5926    +  promoter       lac promoter: promoter for the E. coli lac operon
   5934..5950    +  protein_bind   lac operator: The lac repressor binds to the lac operator to inhibit transcription in E. coli. This inhibition can be relieved by adding lactose or isopropyl-β-D-thiogalactopyranoside (IPTG). lac repressor encoded by lacI
   5995..6013    +  promoter       T3 promoter: promoter for bacteriophage T3 RNA polymerase
   6041..6267    +  promoter       RSV promoter: Rous sarcoma virus enhancer/promoter
   6268..6448    +  LTR            5' LTR (truncated): truncated 5' long terminal repeat (LTR) from HIV-1
   6495..6620    +  misc_feature   HIV-1 Ψ: packaging signal of human immunodeficiency virus type 1
   6604..6967    +  CDS            HIV-1 gag (fragment): gag protein from human immunodeficiency virus 1; gag
   7113..7346    +  misc_feature   RRE: The Rev response element (RRE) of HIV-1 allows for Rev-dependent mRNA export from the nucleus to the cytoplasm.
   7723..7749    +  CDS            Rev (fragment): human immunodeficiency virus 1 (HIV-1) Rev protein; rev; enhances nuclear export of unspliced and incompletely spliced viral mRNAs
   7753..7993    +  promoter       U6 promoter: RNA polymerase III promoter for human U6 snRNA
   8023..8098    +  misc_RNA       gRNA scaffold: guide RNA scaffold for the Streptococcus pyogenes CRISPR/Cas9 system
   8154..8271    +  misc_feature   cPPT/CTS: central polypurine tract and central termination sequence of HIV-1
