[The description below was written by a language model from this plasmid's Addgene catalogue record and pLannotate feature annotations shown in this document.]
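Description:
TTN gRNA (BRDN0001146399) is a third-generation lentiviral CRISPR guide plasmid built on the lentiGuide-Puro backbone and designed to target the human titin gene (TTN). The guide was designed against several TTN reference transcripts, and the depositor comments link the plasmid to a human kinome gRNA library. In bacteria it replicates from a high-copy ColE1/pUC-type origin under ampicillin selection (AmpR); an f1 origin, an SV40 origin and remnants of lac/T7/T3 cloning-vector sequence are also annotated in the backbone.

The lentiviral transfer cassette begins with an RSV promoter fused to a truncated HIV-1 5' LTR, which makes genomic RNA production Tat-independent. It is followed by the Ψ packaging signal with a partial gag region, the Rev response element for Rev-dependent nuclear export, and a cPPT/CTS element. It ends in a ΔU3 self-inactivating 3' LTR, with an SV40 polyadenylation signal downstream. Within this unit, a human U6 RNA polymerase III promoter drives the 20-nt TTN-specific spacer joined to the Streptococcus pyogenes Cas9 guide RNA scaffold. A separate Pol II cassette uses the EF-1α core promoter with its intron A to express puromycin N-acetyltransferase, and a WPRE follows to enhance transcript expression, so transduced mammalian cells can be selected with puromycin.

The plasmid carries no Cas9, so it must be paired with a separate Cas9 vector such as lentiCas9-Blast or used in cells that already express Cas9. It is typically packaged into lentivirus for stable delivery of the guide, allowing Cas9-mediated editing or knockout of TTN in human cells.
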