Addgene plasmid #76853: TTN gRNA (BRDN0001146399)
Purpose: 3rd generation lentiviral gRNA plasmid targeting human TTN
Depositing lab: John Doench & David Root. Depositing organization: Broad Institute. Publication: Optimized sgRNA design to maximize activity and minimize off-target effects of CRISPR-Cas9. Doench JG, Fusi N, Sullender M, Hegde M, Vaimberg EW, Donovan KF, Smith I, Tothova Z, Wilen C, Orchard R, Virgin HW, Listgarten J, Root DE. Nat Biotechnol. 2016 Jan 18. doi: 10.1038/nbt.3437. PubMed 26780180.
Backbone
  Vector backbone: lentiGuide-Puro
  Backbone manufacturer: Zhang Lab (Addgene plasmid # 52963)
  Vector type: Mammalian Expression, Lentiviral, CRISPR
  Selectable markers: Puromycin
Growth in bacteria
  Bacterial resistance: Ampicillin, 100 μg/mL
  Growth temperature: 37°C
  Growth strain: DH5alpha
  Copy number: High Copy
Gene/Insert
  Gene/Insert name: TTN (alt names: TTN; NM_001256850.1)
  gRNA/shRNA sequence: AGAACCTGCAACAATCACCG
  Species: H. sapiens (human)
  Entrez Gene: TTN (a.k.a. CMD1G, CMH9, CMPD4, CMYO5, CMYP5, EOMFC, HMERF, LGMD2J, LGMDR10, MYLK5, SALMY, TMD)
  Promoter: hU6
  Cloning method: Unknown
  Sequencing primers: 5′ U6-F; 3′ pS2-R
Terms and licenses: Academic/Nonprofit Terms; Industry Terms: Not Available to Industry
Depositor comments: The gRNA was designed to target the following Genbank reference sequence(s): NM_001256850.1,NM_001267550.2,NM_133378.4. Note that this plasmid does NOT contain Cas9. It should be used in conjunction with lentiCas9-Blast (Addgene #52962) or otherwise with cell lines already expressing Cas9. Browse the full kinome gRNA library at http://www.addgene.org/pooled-library/broadgpp-human-kinome/ or visit http://www.broadinstitute.org/rnai/public/ for detailed protocols and information.
How to cite: TTN gRNA (BRDN0001146399) was a gift from John Doench & David Root (Addgene plasmid # 76853 ; http://n2t.net/addgene:76853 ; RRID:Addgene_76853)
