>Addgene plasmid #76853 | TTN gRNA (BRDN0001146399) | depositor partial sequence | sequence record 144313 | Target Sequence
AGAACCTGCAACAATCACCG
