>Addgene plasmid #76853 | TTN gRNA (BRDN0001146399) | addgene partial sequence | sequence record 186633 | hU6-F
GTAGAAAGTAATAATTTCTTGGGTAGTTTGCAGTTTTAAAATTATGTTTTAAAATGGACTATCATATGCT
TACCGTAACTTGAAAGTATTTCGATTTCTTGGCTTTATATATCTTGTGGAAAGGACGAAACACCGAGAAC
CTGCAACAATCACCGGTTTTAGAGCTAGAAATAGCAAGTTAAAATAAGGCTAGTCCGTTATCAACTTGAA
AAAGTGGCACCGAGTCGGTGCTTTTTTAAGCTTGGCGTAACTAGATCTTGAGACAAATGGCAGTATTCAT
CCACAATTTTAAAAGAAAAGGGGGGATTGGGGGGTACAGTGCAGGGGAAAGAATAGTAGACATAATAGCA
ACAGACATACAAACTAAAGAATTACAAAAACAAATTACAAAAATTCAAAATTTTCGGGTTTATTACAGGG
ACAGCAGAGATCCACTTTGGCGCCGGCTCGAGGGGGCCCGGGTGCAAAGATGGATAAAGTTTTAAACAGA
GAGGAATCTTTGCAGCTAATGGACCTTCTAGGTCTTGAAAGGAGTGGGAATTGGCTCCGGTGCCCGTCAG
TGGGCAGAGC
